>Addgene plasmid #212879 | pCYP46 | addgene full sequence | sequence record 423268 | Addgene NGS Result
ACTGACTCGCTGCACGAGGCAGACCTCAGCGCTAGCGGAGTGTATACTGGCTTACTATGTTGGCACTGAT
GAGGGTGTCAGTGAAGTGCTTCATGTGGCAGGAGAAAAAAGGCTGCACCGGTGCGTCAGCAGAATATGTG
ATACAGGATATATTCCGCTTCCTCGCTCACTGACTCGCTACGCTCGGTCGTTCGACTGCGGCGAGCGGAA
ATGGCTTACGAACGGGGCGGAGATTTCCTGGAAGATGCCAGGAAGATACTTAACAGGGAAGTGAGAGGGC
CGCGGCAAAGCCGTTTTTCCATAGGCTCCGCCCCCCTGACAAGCATCACGAAATCTGACGCTCAAATCAG
TGGTGGCGAAACCCGACAGGACTATAAAGATACCAGGCGTTTCCCCCTGGCGGCTCCCTCGTGCGCTCTC
CTGTTCCTGCCTTTCGGTTTACCGGTGTCATTCCGCTGTTATGGCCGCGTTTGTCTCATTCCACGCCTGA
CACTCAGTTCCGGGTAGGCAGTTCGCTCCAAGCTGGACTGTATGCACGAACCCCCCGTTCAGTCCGACCG
CTGCGCCTTATCCGGTAACTATCGTCTTGAGTCCAACCCGGAAAGACATGCAAAAGCACCACTGGCAGCA
GCCACTGGTAATTGATTTAGAGGAGTTAGTCTTGAAGTCATGCGCCGGTTAAGGCTAAACTGAAAGGACA
AGTTTTGGTGACTGCGCTCCTCCAAGCCAGTTACCTCGGTTCAAAGAGTTGGTAGCTCAGAGAACCTTCG
AAAAACCGCCCTGCAAGGCGGTTTTTTCGTTTTCAGAGCAAGAGATTACGCGCAGACCAAAACGATCTCA
AGAAGATCATCTTATTAAGGGGTCTGACGCTCAGTGGAACGAAAAATCAATCTAAAGTATATATGAGTAA
ACTTGGTCTGACAGTTACCTTAGAAAAACTCATCGAGCATCAAATGAAACTGCAATTTATTCATATCAGG
ATTATCAATACCATATTTTTGAAAAAGCCGTTTCTGTAATGAAGGAGAAAACTCACCGAGGCAGTTCCAT
AGGATGGCAAGATCCTGGTATCGGTCTGCGATTCCGACTCGTCCAACATCAATACAACCTATTAATTTCC
CCTCGTCAAAAATAAGGTTATCAAGTGAGAAATCACCATGAGTGACGACTGAATCCGGTGAGAATGGCAA
AAGCTTATGCATTTCTTTCCAGACTTGTTCAACAGGCCAGCCATTACGCTCGTCATCAAAATCACTCGCA
TCAACCAAACCGTTATTCATTCGTGATTGCGCCTGAGCGAGACGAAATACGCGATCGCTGTTAAAAGGAC
AATTACAAACAGGAATCGAATGCAACCGGCGCAGGAACACTGCCAGCGCATCAACAATATTTTCACCTGA
ATCAGGATATTCTTCTAATACCTGGAATGCTGTTTTCCCGGGGATCGCAGTGGTGAGTAACCATGCATCA
TCAGGAGTACGGATAAAATGCTTGATGGTCGGAAGAGGCATAAATTCCGTCAGCCAGTTTAGTCTGACCA
TCTCATCTGTAACATCATTGGCAACGCTACCTTTGCCATGTTTCAGAAACAACTCTGGCGCATCGGGCTT
CCCATACAATCGATAGATTGTCGCACCTGATTGCCCGACATTATCGCGAGCCCATTTATACCCATATAAA
TCAGCATCCATGTTGGAATTTAATCGCGGCCTGGAGCAAGACGTTTCCCGTTGAATATGGCTCATAACAC
CCCTTGTATTACTGTTTATGTAAGCAGACAGTTTTATTGTTCATGATGATATATTTTTATCTTGTGCAAT
GTACATCAGAGATTTTGAGACACAACCAATTATTGAAGGCCTCCCTAACGGGGGGCCTTTTTTTGTTTCT
GGTCTCCCAAGCGCTTAACGATCGTTGGCTGAACAAACAGACAATCTGGTCTGTTTGTATTATGGAAAAT
TTTTCTGTATAATAGATTCAACAAACAGACAATCTGGTCTGTTTGTATTATCAGCGGTCAACGCATGTGC
TTTGCGTTCTGATGAGACAGTGATGTCGAAACCGCCTCTACAAATAATTTTGTTTACGGCTATTTTTAAA
AAATAAGGAGATAAATTATGACTGCAGCCCCGAATGCTGTTCCACTGTATGGCCCAGAACATGCCGCTGA
CCCGCAACGCTCCTACCAATTACTGCGTGAGCAGGGTCCGGTTGGCCGAGCAGAGATCGATCCGGGATTA
GTGGTCTGGGTCGTCACTGACTATCGTGCGGCGTTGGATCTCCTGCAAGATCCCGGTACCTGGACCAAAG
ACACCCGTGGCTGGGACACCACCGTGCCCGCCGATTCCCCTGTTCGTGAGCCCTTGCAGTGGCGTCCATC
ACTCGCCTTTGCCGATGGTGAGGAACATGCCCATCTGCGTAAAGTGATCACCGACTCCTTTGCGTTATTA
GACCCACAATATTTAAGAGATGTCACCCTCCGACACGCGGACACCTTACTGGACGAATTTGCCCATACTG
GTCGTGCCGACCTGGTAGCGCAGTATGCGCGTCGTCTGCCCCTGATGGTTCTGAACACCCTGTTTGGCAT
GCCAGATGAAGGTGCGGACCAGTTAATGTCTGCGATTGAAGCCTTAATGTCGACCGTGCCGCAGGCAAAG
GAAGCTGGTGAGCAGGCTCTGACCGCGTACCTCGGTTCGCTCTATGCAATGAAAAGCGCCCGGCGCGGTC
GCGATCTGACGTCTTGGTTCATCGACCATCCTCATGGCCTGGGCCCTGAAGAGGTTATTAACCAGGTACT
GATCACCCAGGGAGCGGCTTATGGAACTCTGGCGGGTCTGATTGCGAACACTTTAGCACAGATCCTGTCC
GATCAACGGTACCGTGGCACGCTGACCACGGGTTCCTTGCCGATTCGCCATGCGATTGATGAGGTTCTGT
GGGCAGATCCGCCGCTGGCAATGTATTCCCTTCACCGCGCCCGGCGCTCCGTTACTTTCCATCGCAGAGC
GATTGAGGCTGGCGAACCTGTGATGGTATCCTATGCAGCTGTGAATACTTGCCCGCACACCGGACAGGTT
GCCGATGAGCAACGCTCCGATCACAAAGCGCACCTGGCATTCGCTGCAGGCCCACATAGCTGTCCAGCAG
AGGACATTGTGTTCGTGGTTGCTGTGGCCGCGATTGAACGCCTTATGGGGCGACTGCCGGATGTGGAACT
CACCGTTCCGGCCGCGACCCTGACCTATCAGCCCGGTCCGATTTACCGGGTGCTGACCTCTCTGCCCTGC
CGCTTCACACCGCAGACACCGGACTCACGTCGAAGCACCAGAGGTTCCGTTCCTGTTTCTGCGTAATAAG
GATGAGCTCTACAAATAAGCAGAGGTGGTTGTGTTGCGAAAAAAAAAAAAAACACCCTAACGGGTGTTTT
TTTTTTTTTGGTGTCCCCACGTGTGGCGCTGGAGACCGTCCAATGGCGGCGCGCCATCGAATGGTGCAAA
ACCTTTCGCGGTATGGCATGATAGCGCCCGGAAGAGAGTCAATTCAGGGTGGTGAATATGAGCCCGAAAC
GTCGTACCCAGGCAGAACGTGCAATGGAAACCCAGGGTAAACTGATTGCAGCAGCACTGGGTGTTCTGCG
TGAAAAAGGTTATGCAGGTTTTCGTATTGCAGATGTTCCGGGTGCAGCCGGTGTTAGCCGTGGTGCACAG
AGCCATCATTTTCCGACCAAACTGGAACTGCTGCTGGCAACCTTTGAATGGCTGTATGAGCAGATTACCG
AACGTAGCCGTGCACGTCTGGCAAAACTGAAACCGGAAGATGATGTTATTCAGCAGATGCTGGATGATGC
AGCAGATTTTTTTCTGGATGATGATTTTAGCATCGGCCTGGATCTGATTGTTGCAGCAGATCGTGATCCG
GCACTGCGTGAAGGTATTCTGCGTACCGTTGAACGTAATCGTTTTGTTGTTGAAGATATGTGGCTGGGTG
TGCTGGTGAGCCGTGGTCTGAGCCGTGATGATGCCGAAGATATTCTGTGGCTGATTTTTAACAGCGTTCG
TGGTCTGACAGTTCGTAGCCTGTGGCAGAAAGATAAAGAACGTTTTGAACGTGTGCGTAATAGCACCCTG
GAAATTGCACGTGAACGTTATGCAAAATTCAAACGTTGATAAGGATCCTAATTGGTAACGAATCAGACAA
TTGACGGCTCGAGGGAGTAGCATAGGGTTTGCAGAATCCCTGCTTCGTCCATTTGACAGGCACATTATGC
ATCGATGATAAGCTGTCAAACATGAGCAGATCCTCTACGCCGGACGCATCGTGGCCGGCATCACCGGCGC
CACAGGTGCGGTTGCTGGCGCCTATATCGCCGACATCACCGATGGGGAAGATCGGGCTCGCCACTTCGGG
CTCATGAGCAAATATTTTATCTGAGGTGCTTCCTCGCTC
Features (pLannotate 1.2.2; 12 found; start..end, strand, type, name):
     28..54      +  misc_feature   bom (fragment): basis of mobility region from pBR322
    153..208     -  rep_origin     RSF ori (fragment): Plasmids containing the RSF 1030 origin of replication can be propagated in E. coli cells that contain additional plasmids with compatible origins.
    296..841     -  rep_origin     p15A ori: Plasmids containing the medium-copy-number p15A origin of replication can be propagated in E. coli cells that contain a second plasmid with the ColE1 origin.
    930..1745    -  CDS            KanR: aminoglycoside phosphotransferase; aph(3')-Ia; confers resistance to kanamycin in bacteria or G418 (Geneticin®) in eukaryotes
   1922..1949    +  protein_bind   CuO: CymR-binding P2 operator sequence from the p-cmt operon of Pseudomonas putida (Mullick et al., 2006) CymR
   1980..2007    +  protein_bind   CuO: CymR-binding P2 operator sequence from the p-cmt operon of Pseudomonas putida (Mullick et al., 2006) CymR
   2011..2066    +  ncRNA          Hammerhead 3: Accession: RF00008 - Hammerhead ribozyme (type III)
   3484..3557    +  promoter       lacIq promoter (fragment): lacI (mutant); In the lacIq allele, a single base change in the promoter boosts expression of the lacI gene about 10-fold.
   3558..4166    +  CDS            cymR: CYMR_PSEPU - Experimental evidence at transcript level: Swiss-Prot protein existence level 2. Involved in the repression of the cym and cmt operons which are responsible of the p-cymene degradation. From Pseudomonas putida (Arthrobacter siderocapsulatus).
   4271..4289    -  promoter       tet promoter (fragment): E. coli promoter for tetracycline efflux protein gene
   4299..4419    +  CDS            TcR (fragment): tetracycline efflux protein; tet; confers resistance to tetracycline
   4438..11      -  rep_origin     RSF ori (fragment) (across the origin): Plasmids containing the RSF 1030 origin of replication can be propagated in E. coli cells that contain additional plasmids with compatible origins.
