[The description below was written by a language model from this plasmid's Addgene catalogue record and pLannotate feature annotations shown in this document.]
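Description:
pCYP46 is a 4,449 nt bacterial expression plasmid built on the pCYP backbone that expresses a cytochrome P450 from Streptomyces cyslabdanicus, described in the record as an LRD-modifying enzyme. The coding sequence was codon optimized and synthesized commercially. The plasmid is maintained in E. coli under kanamycin selection through an aph(3')-Ia KanR gene. The annotated replication origin is a complete p15A ori, which is generally regarded as medium copy and compatible with ColE1-type plasmids, whereas the catalogue lists the plasmid as high copy; the record does not resolve this difference. Short fragments annotated as RSF ori, bom, tet promoter and TcR appear to be backbone remnants or partial homology matches rather than functional elements.

Expression is driven by the PcymRC promoter, a cumate-responsive system. Two CuO operator sites, the binding sequences for the Pseudomonas putida CymR repressor, sit in the promoter region. The plasmid also carries cymR itself, preceded by a fragment of the lacIq promoter, so the regulator is supplied in cis. CymR represses transcription by occupying the operators, and cumate relieves this repression. Directly downstream of the operators is a type III hammerhead ribozyme, an element commonly used as a self-cleaving insulator that trims the 5' untranslated region so that translation is less dependent on promoter context. The P450 gene is not annotated in the feature table but presumably occupies the unannotated stretch between the ribozyme and the cymR cassette. The associated work concerns a redox-proficient E. coli host for screening terpenoids and the cytochrome P450s that modify them, which suggests pCYP46 is one member of a P450 expression series intended for use alongside compatible plasmids.
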