Addgene plasmid #212879: pCYP46
Purpose: Expresses the Streptomyces cyslabdanicus LRD-modifying cytochrome P450 enzyme
Depositing lab: Christopher Voigt. Depositing organization: Massachusetts Institute of Technology. Publication: Design of a redox-proficient Escherichia coli for screening terpenoids and modifying cytochrome P450s. Lin GM, Voigt CA. Nature Catalysis. 6, 1016–1029 (2023). https://doi.org/10.1038/s41929-023-01049-5.
Backbone
  Vector backbone: pCYP
  Vector type: Bacterial Expression
Growth in bacteria
  Bacterial resistance: Kanamycin, 50 μg/mL
  Growth temperature: 37°C
  Growth strain: DH5alpha
  Copy number: High Copy
Gene/Insert
  Gene/Insert name: cytochrome P450 (alt name: Uniprot ID: A0A0H5B8U1)
  Species: Streptomyces cyslabdanicus
  Promoter: PcymRC
  Cloning method: Unknown
Resource information
  A portion of this plasmid was derived from a plasmid made by: codon optimized and synthesized by vendors
Terms and licenses: Academic/Nonprofit Terms; Industry Terms: Not Available to Industry
How to cite: pCYP46 was a gift from Christopher Voigt (Addgene plasmid # 212879 ; http://n2t.net/addgene:212879 ; RRID:Addgene_212879)
